Addgene plasmid #196182: pMG024 MBP-GSK3β-HA-His, GST_λPPase
Purpose: Co-expresses MBP-GSK3β-HA-His (human GSK3β as a fusion protein with MBP, HA, and His-tags) and GST_λPPase in E.coli to produce unphosphorylated MBP-GSK3β-HA-His
Depositing lab: Jesse Zalatan. Depositing organization: University of Washington. Publication: The Axin scaffold protects the kinase GSK3beta from cross-pathway inhibition. Gavagan M, Jameson N, Zalatan JG. Elife. 2023 Aug 7;12:e85444. doi: 10.7554/eLife.85444. PubMed 37548359.
Backbone
  Vector backbone: pMBP-MG
  Backbone manufacturer: New England Biolabs
  Backbone size w/o insert (bp): 6716
  Total vector size (bp): 9466
  Modifications to backbone: Modified to include an N-terminal TEV-cleavable MBP tag and a C-terminal His6 tag
  Vector type: Bacterial Expression
Growth in bacteria
  Bacterial resistance: Ampicillin, 100 μg/mL
  Growth temperature: 37°C
  Growth strain: DH5alpha
  Copy number: Low Copy
Gene/Insert 1
  Gene/Insert name: GSK3B (alt name: Glycogen Synthase Kinase 3β)
  Species: H. sapiens (human)
  Insert size (bp): 1305
  GenBank ID: 2932 BC000251
  Entrez Gene: GSK3B
  Promoter: Tac
  Tag / fusion protein: MBP (N terminal on backbone); His6 (C terminal on backbone); HA (C terminal on insert)
  Cloning method: Gibson Cloning
  Sequencing primers: 5′ MalE Forward GGTCGTCAGACTGTCGATGAAGCC; 3′ M13F Reverse TGTAAAACGACGGCCAGT
Gene/Insert 2
  Gene/Insert name: λPPase (alt names: Lambda Phosphatase; serine/threonine protein phosphatase [Escherichia phage Lambda])
  Species: Bacteriophage lambda
  Insert size (bp): 666
  GenBank ID: NC_001416.1
  Promoter: Tac
  Tag / fusion protein: GST (C terminal on insert)
  Cloning method: Gibson Cloning
  Sequencing primers: 5′ pGEX 5' GGGCTGGCAAGCCACGTTTGGTG; 3′ M13F Reverse TGTAAAACGACGGCCAGT
Resource information
  A portion of this plasmid was derived from a plasmid made by: Addgene #14753
Terms and licenses: Academic/Nonprofit Terms; Industry Terms: Not Available to Industry
Depositor comments: Please visit https://www.biorxiv.org/content/10.1101/2022.12.05.519208 for bioRxiv preprint.
How to cite: pMG024 MBP-GSK3β-HA-His, GST_λPPase was a gift from Jesse Zalatan (Addgene plasmid # 196182 ; http://n2t.net/addgene:196182 ; RRID:Addgene_196182)
