[The description below was written by a language model from this plasmid's Addgene catalogue record and pLannotate feature annotations shown in this document.]
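Description:
pMG024 MBP-GSK3β-HA-His, GST_λPPase is a bacterial expression plasmid of about 9.5 kb, built on pMBP-MG, a maltose-binding-protein fusion backbone modified to supply an N-terminal TEV-cleavable MBP tag and a C-terminal His6 tag. It replicates in E. coli from a ColE1/pBR322-type origin. The bom region and rop gene are retained, consistent with the catalogue's low-copy designation, and selection is by ampicillin resistance (β-lactamase). An M13 phage origin is also present. A lacI gene driven by the lacIq promoter supplies high levels of lac repressor, keeping the tac promoter and its lac operator off until IPTG is added.

The payload is arranged as two open reading frames in series. Downstream of the tac promoter lies signal-sequence-free (cytosolic) MBP, a TEV protease site, and human GSK3β (glycogen synthase kinase 3β), followed by an HA epitope; the catalogue also records the His6 tag, which the feature table does not annotate separately. A T7 gene 10 ribosome binding site then precedes GST, a second TEV site and the bacteriophage lambda serine/threonine phosphatase. Only one tac promoter is annotated, which suggests a bicistronic transcript, ending at the rrnB T1/T2 terminators after a leftover lacZα fragment. The catalogue lists GST as C-terminal on the phosphatase insert, whereas the feature table places GST upstream of it, i.e. as an N-terminal fusion.

Co-expressing the phosphatase with the kinase removes phosphorylation acquired during expression in E. coli. This yields unphosphorylated MBP-GSK3β-HA-His, and the tags offer handles for affinity purification and detection.
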