Features (pLannotate 1.2.2; 25 found; start..end, strand, type, name):
      3..80      +  promoter       lacIq promoter: lacI (mutant); In the lacIq allele, a single base change in the promoter boosts expression of the lacI gene about 10-fold.
     81..1163    +  CDS            lacI: lac repressor; lacI; The lac repressor binds to the lac operator to inhibit transcription in E. coli. This inhibition can be relieved by adding lactose or isopropyl-β-D-thiogalactopyranoside (IPTG).
   1176..1197    +  protein_bind   CAP binding site: CAP binding activates transcription in the presence of cAMP. E. coli catabolite activator protein
   1216..1233    +  promoter       tet promoter (fragment): E. coli promoter for tetracycline efflux protein gene
   1406..1434    +  promoter       tac promoter: strong E. coli promoter; hybrid between the trp and lac UV5 promoters
   1442..1458    +  protein_bind   lac operator: The lac repressor binds to the lac operator to inhibit transcription in E. coli. This inhibition can be relieved by adding lactose or isopropyl-β-D-thiogalactopyranoside (IPTG). lac repressor encoded by lacI
   1528..2628    +  CDS            MBP: maltose binding protein from E. coli; malE (mutated); This version of the gene does not encode a signal sequence, so MBP will remain in the cytosol.
   2730..2750    +  CDS            capTEV™ (fragment): composite tag for in vivo biotinylation, TEV protease cleavage, and 6xHis tagging
   2755..4011    +  CDS            GSK3B: GSK3B_HUMAN - Experimental evidence at protein level: Swiss-Prot protein existence level 1. Constitutively active protein kinase that acts as a negative regulator in the hormonal control of glucose homeostasis, Wnt signaling and regulation of transcription factors and microtubules, by phosphorylating and inactivating glycogen synthase (GYS1 or GYS2), EIF2B, CTNNB1/beta-catenin, APC, AXIN1, DPYSL2/CRMP2, JUN, NFATC1/NFATC, MAPT/TAU and MACF1. Requires primed phosphorylation of the majority of its substrates. In skeletal muscle, contributes to insulin regulation of glycogen synthesis by phosphor
   4015..4040    +  CDS            3xHA (fragment): three tandem HA epitope tags
   4116..4138    +  RBS            RBS: efficient ribosome binding site from bacteriophage T7 gene 10 (Olins and Rangwala, 1989)
   4161..4812    +  CDS            GST (fragment): glutathione S-transferase from Schistosoma japonicum
   4847..4867    +  CDS            capTEV™ (fragment): composite tag for in vivo biotinylation, TEV protease cleavage, and 6xHis tagging
   4872..5534    +  CDS            PP_LAMBD: Experimental evidence at protein level: Swiss-Prot protein existence level 1. From Escherichia phage lambda (Bacteriophage lambda).
   5557..5711    +  CDS            lacZα (fragment): LacZα fragment of β-galactosidase; lacZ fragment
   5804..5919    +  ncRNA          5S rRNA: Accession: RF00001 - 5S ribosomal RNA
   5923..6009    +  terminator     rrnB T1 terminator: Escherichia coli rrnB; transcription terminator T1 from the E. coli rrnB gene
   6101..6128    +  terminator     rrnB T2 terminator: transcription terminator T2 from the E. coli rrnB gene
   6147..6238    +  promoter       AmpR promoter: bla
   6239..7099    +  CDS            AmpR: β-lactamase; bla; confers resistance to ampicillin, carbenicillin, and related antibiotics
   7141..7654    -  rep_origin     M13 ori (sequence partly withheld): M13 bacteriophage origin of replication; arrow indicates direction of (+) strand synthesis
   7765..8353    +  rep_origin     ori: high-copy-number ColE1/pMB1/pBR322/pUC origin of replication
   8539..8679    -  misc_feature   bom: basis of mobility region from pBR322
   8781..8972    -  CDS            rop: Rop protein, which maintains plasmids at low copy number; rop
   8995..9369    +  CDS            YPB1_ECOLX (fragment): Protein predicted: Swiss-Prot protein existence level 4. From Escherichia coli.
>Addgene plasmid #196182 | pMG024 MBP-GSK3β-HA-His, GST_λPPase | addgene full sequence | sequence record 383259 | Addgene NGS Result
CCGACACCATCGAATGGTGCAAAACCTTTCGCGGTATGGCATGATAGCGCCCGGAAGAGAGTCAATTCAG
GGTGGTGAATGTGAAACCAGTAACGTTATACGATGTCGCAGAGTATGCCGGTGTCTCTTATCAGACCGTT
TCCCGCGTGGTGAACCAGGCCAGCCACGTTTCTGCGAAAACGCGGGAAAAAGTGGAAGCGGCGATGGCGG
AGCTGAATTACATTCCCAACCGCGTGGCACAACAACTGGCGGGCAAACAGTCGTTGCTGATTGGCGTTGC
CACCTCCAGTCTGGCCCTGCACGCGCCGTCGCAAATTGTCGCGGCGATTAAATCTCGCGCCGATCAACTG
GGTGCCAGCGTGGTGGTGTCGATGGTAGAACGAAGCGGCGTCGAAGCCTGTAAAGCGGCGGTGCACAATC
TTCTCGCGCAACGCGTCAGTGGGCTGATCATTAACTATCCGCTGGATGACCAGGATGCCATTGCTGTGGA
AGCTGCCTGCACTAATGTTCCGGCGTTATTTCTTGATGTCTCTGACCAGACACCCATCAACAGTATTATT
TTCTCCCATGAAGACGGTACGCGACTGGGCGTGGAGCATCTGGTCGCATTGGGTCACCAGCAAATCGCGC
TGTTAGCGGGCCCATTAAGTTCTGTCTCGGCGCGTCTGCGTCTGGCTGGCTGGCATAAATATCTCACTCG
CAATCAAATTCAGCCGATAGCGGAACGGGAAGGCGACTGGAGTGCCATGTCCGGTTTTCAACAAACCATG
CAAATGCTGAATGAGGGCATCGTTCCCACTGCGATGCTGGTTGCCAACGATCAGATGGCGCTGGGCGCAA
TGCGCGCCATTACCGAGTCCGGGCTGCGCGTTGGTGCGGATATCTCGGTAGTGGGATACGACGATACCGA
AGACAGCTCATGTTATATCCCGCCGTTAACCACCATCAAACAGGATTTTCGCCTGCTGGGGCAAACCAGC
GTGGACCGCTTGCTGCAACTCTCTCAGGGCCAGGCGGTGAAGGGCAATCAGCTGTTGCCCGTCTCACTGG
TGAAAAGAAAAACCACCCTGGCGCCCAATACGCAAACCGCCTCTCCCCGCGCGTTGGCCGATTCATTAAT
GCAGCTGGCACGACAGGTTTCCCGACTGGAAAGCGGGCAGTGAGCGCAACGCAATTAATGTAAGTTAGCT
CACTCATTAGGCACAATTCTCATGTTTGACAGCTTATCATCGACTGCACGGTGCACCAATGCTTCTGGCG
TCAGGCAGCCATCGGAAGCTGTGGTATGGCTGTGCAGGTCGTAAATCACTGCATAATTCGTGTCGCTCAA
GGCGCACTCCCGTTCTGGATAATGTTTTTTGCGCCGACATCATAACGGTTCTGGCAAATATTCTGAAATG
AGCTGTTGACAATTAATCATCGGCTCGTATAATGTGTGGAATTGTGAGCGGATAACAATTTCACACAGGA
AACAGCCAGTCCGTTTAGGTGTTTTCACGAGCACTTCACCAACAAGGACCATAGATTATGAAAACTGAAG
AAGGTAAACTGGTAATCTGGATTAACGGCGATAAAGGCTATAACGGTCTCGCTGAAGTCGGTAAGAAATT
CGAGAAAGATACCGGAATTAAAGTCACCGTTGAGCATCCGGATAAACTGGAAGAGAAATTCCCACAGGTT
GCGGCAACTGGCGATGGCCCTGACATTATCTTCTGGGCACACGACCGCTTTGGTGGCTACGCTCAATCTG
GCCTGTTGGCTGAAATCACCCCGGACAAAGCGTTCCAGGACAAGCTGTATCCGTTTACCTGGGATGCCGT
ACGTTACAACGGCAAGCTGATTGCTTACCCGATCGCTGTTGAAGCGTTATCGCTGATTTATAACAAAGAT
CTGCTGCCGAACCCGCCAAAAACCTGGGAAGAGATCCCGGCGCTGGATAAAGAACTGAAAGCGAAAGGTA
AGAGCGCGCTGATGTTCAACCTGCAAGAACCGTACTTCACCTGGCCGCTGATTGCTGCTGACGGGGGTTA
TGCGTTCAAGTATGAAAACGGCAAGTACGACATTAAAGACGTGGGCGTGGATAACGCTGGCGCGAAAGCG
GGTCTGACCTTCCTGGTTGACCTGATTAAAAACAAACACATGAATGCAGACACCGATTACTCCATCGCAG
AAGCTGCCTTTAATAAAGGCGAAACAGCGATGACCATCAACGGCCCGTGGGCATGGTCCAACATCGACAC
CAGCAAAGTGAATTATGGTGTAACGGTACTGCCGACCTTCAAGGGTCAACCATCCAAACCGTTCGTTGGC
GTGCTGAGCGCAGGTATTAACGCCGCCAGTCCGAACAAAGAGCTGGCAAAAGAGTTCCTCGAAAACTATC
TGCTGACTGATGAAGGTCTGGAAGCGGTTAATAAAGACAAACCGCTGGGTGCCGTAGCGCTGAAGTCTTA
CGAGGAAGAGTTGGCGAAAGATCCACGTATTGCCGCCACCATGGAAAACGCCCAGAAAGGTGAAATCATG
CCGAACATCCCGCAGATGTCCGCTTTCTGGTATGCCGTGCGTACTGCGGTGATCAACGCCGCCAGCGGTC
GTCAGACTGTCGATGAAGCCCTGAAAGACGCGCAGACTAATTCGAGCTCGAACAACAACAACAATAACAA
TAACAACAACCTCGGGATCGAGGGAAGGATTTCAACTAGTGGATCTGGTGGTGGTGGCGGTTCCATGAGC
GAGAATCTTTATTTTCAGGGATCCTCAGGGCGGCCCAGAACCACCTCCTTTGCGGAGAGCTGCAAGCCGG
TGCAGCAGCCTTCAGCTTTTGGCAGCATGAAAGTTAGCAGAGACAAGGACGGCAGCAAGGTGACAACAGT
GGTGGCAACTCCTGGGCAGGGTCCAGACAGGCCACAAGAAGTCAGCTATACAGACACTAAAGTGATTGGA
AATGGATCATTTGGTGTGGTATATCAAGCCAAACTTTGTGATTCAGGAGAACTGGTCGCCATCAAGAAAG
TATTGCAGGACAAGAGATTTAAGAATCGAGAGCTCCAGATCATGAGAAAGCTAGATCACTGTAACATAGT
CCGATTGCGTTATTTCTTCTACTCCAGTGGTGAGAAGAAAGATGAGGTCTATCTTAATCTGGTGCTGGAC
TATGTTCCGGAAACAGTATACAGAGTTGCCAGACACTATAGTCGAGCCAAACAGACGCTCCCTGTGATTT
ATGTCAAGTTGTATATGTATCAGCTGTTCCGAAGTTTAGCCTATATCCATTCCTTTGGAATCTGCCATCG
GGATATTAAACCGCAGAACCTCTTGTTGGATCCTGATACTGCTGTATTAAAACTCTGTGACTTTGGAAGT
GCAAAGCAGCTGGTCCGAGGAGAACCCAATGTTTCGTATATCTGTTCTCGGTACTATAGGGCACCAGAGT
TGATCTTTGGAGCCACTGATTATACCTCTAGTATAGATGTATGGTCTGCTGGCTGTGTGTTGGCTGAGCT
GTTACTAGGACAACCAATATTTCCAGGGGATAGTGGTGTGGATCAGTTGGTAGAAATAATCAAGGTCCTG
GGAACTCCAACAAGGGAGCAAATCAGAGAAATGAACCCAAACTACACAGAATTTAAATTCCCTCAAATTA
AGGCACATCCTTGGACTAAGGTCTTCCGACCCCGAACTCCACCGGAGGCAATTGCACTGTGTAGCCGTCT
GCTGGAGTATACACCAACTGCCCGACTAACACCACTGGAAGCTTGTGCACATTCATTTTTTGATGAATTA
CGGGACCCAAATGTCAAACTACCAAATGGGCGAGACACACCTGCACTCTTCAACTTCACCACTCAAGAAC
TGTCAAGTAATCCACCTCTGGCTACCATCCTTATTCCTCCTCATGCTCGGATTCAAGCAGCTGCTTCAAC
CCCCACAAATGCCACAGCAGCGTCAGATGCTAATACTGGAGACCGTGGACAGACCAATAATGCTGCTTCT
GCATCAGCTTCCAACTCCACTAGTTACCCATACGATGTTCCAGATTACGCAAGCTTGGGTGGTCCCAACA
GCGGCCGCCACCATCACCACCACCACTAGGGGCCGCACTCGAGGCTAGAAATAATTTTGTTTAACTTTAA
GAAGGAGATATACATATGAAACAAGATCTGATGTCCCCTATACTAGGTTATTGGAAAATTAAGGGCCTTG
TGCAACCCACTCGACTTCTTTTGGAATATCTTGAAGAAAAATATGAAGAGCATTTGTATGAGCGCGATGA
AGGTGATAAATGGCGAAACAAAAAGTTTGAATTGGGTTTGGAGTTTCCCAATCTTCCTTATTATATTGAT
GGTGATGTTAAATTAACACAGTCTATGGCCATCATACGTTATATAGCTGACAAGCACAACATGTTGGGTG
GTTGTCCAAAAGAGCGTGCAGAGATTTCAATGCTTGAAGGAGCGGTTTTGGATATTAGATACGGTGTTTC
GAGAATTGCATATAGTAAAGACTTTGAAACTCTCAAAGTTGATTTTCTTAGCAAGCTACCTGAAATGCTG
AAAATGTTCGAAGATCGTTTATGTCATAAAACATATTTAAATGGTGATCATGTAACCCATCCTGACTTCA
TGTTGTATGACGCTCTTGATGTTGTTTTATACATGGACCCAATGTGCCTGGATGCGTTCCCAAAATTAGT
TTGTTTTAAAAAACGTATTGAAGCTATCCCACAAATTGATAAGTACTTGAAATCCAGCAAGTATATAGCA
TGGCCTTTGCAGGGCTGGCAAGCCACGTTTGGTGGTGGCGACCATCCTCCAACTAGTGGATCTGGTGGTG
GTGGCGGTTCCATGAGCGAGAATCTTTATTTTCAGGGATCCATGCGCTATTACGAAAAAATTGATGGCAG
CAAATACCGAAATATTTGGGTAGTTGGCGATCTGCACGGATGCTACACGAACCTGATGAACAAACTGGAT
ACGATTGGATTCGACAACAAAAAAGACCTGCTTATCTCGGTGGGCGATTTGGTTGATCGTGGTGCAGAGA
ACGTTGAATGCCTGGAATTAATCACATTCCCCTGGTTCAGAGCTGTACGTGGAAACCATGAGCAAATGAT
GATTGATGGCTTATCAGAGCGTGGAAACGTTAATCACTGGCTGCTTAATGGCGGTGGCTGGTTCTTTAAT
CTCGATTACGACAAAGAAATTCTGGCTAAAGCTCTTGCCCATAAAGCAGATGAACTTCCGTTAATCATCG
AACTGGTGAGCAAAGATAAAAAATATGTTATCTGCCACGCCGATTATCCCTTTGACGAATACGAGTTTGG
AAAGCCAGTTGATCATCAGCAGGTAATCTGGAACCGCGAACGAATCAGCAACTCACAAAACGGGATCGTG
AAAGAAATCAAAGGCGCGGACACGTTCATCTTTGGTCATACGCCAGCAGTGAAACCACTCAAGTTTGCCA
ACCAAATGTATATCGATACCGGCGCAGTGTTCTGCGGAAACCTAACATTGATTCAGGTACAGGGAGAAGG
CGCATAGCTGCAGTCGAGAAGCTTGGCACTGGCCGTCGTTTTACAACGTCGTGACTGGGAAAACCCTGGC
GTTACCCAACTTAATCGCCTTGCAGCACATCCCCCTTTCGCCAGCTGGCGTAATAGCGAAGAGGCCCGCA
CCGATCGCCCTTCCCAACAGTTGCGCAGCCTGAATGGCGAATGGCAGCTTGGCTGTTTTGGCGGATGAGA
TAAGATTTTCAGCCTGATACAGATTAAATCAGAACGCAGAAGCGGTCTGATAAAACAGAATTTGCCTGGC
GGCAGTAGCGCGGTGGTCCCACCTGACCCCATGCCGAACTCAGAAGTGAAACGCCGTAGCGCCGATGGTA
GTGTGGGGTCTCCCCATGCGAGAGTAGGGAACTGCCAGGCATCAAATAAAACGAAAGGCTCAGTCGAAAG
ACTGGGCCTTTCGTTTTATCTGTTGTTTGTCGGTGAACGCTCTCCTGAGTAGGACAAATCCGCCGGGAGC
GGATTTGAACGTTGCGAAGCAACGGCCCGGAGGGTGGCGGGCAGGACGCCCGCCATAAACTGCCAGGCAT
CAAATTAAGCAGAAGGCCATCCTGACGGATGGCCTTTTTGCGTTTCTACAAACTCTTTTGTTTATTTTTC
TAAATACATTCAAATATGTATCCGCTCATGAGACAATAACCCTGATAAATGCTTCAATAATATTGAAAAA
GGAAGAGTATGAGTATTCAACATTTCCGTGTCGCCCTTATTCCCTTTTTTGCGGCATTTTGCCTTCCTGT
TTTTGCTCACCCAGAAACGCTGGTGAAAGTAAAAGATGCTGAAGATCAGTTGGGTGCACGAGTGGGTTAC
ATCGAACTGGATCTCAACAGCGGTAAGATCCTTGAGAGTTTTCGCCCCGAAGAACGTTTCCCAATGATGA
GCACTTTTAAAGTTCTGCTATGTGGCGCGGTATTATCCCGTGTTGACGCCGGGCAAGAGCAACTCGGTCG
CCGCATACACTATTCTCAGAATGACTTGGTTGAGTACTCACCAGTCACAGAAAAGCATCTTACGGATGGC
ATGACAGTAAGAGAATTATGCAGTGCTGCCATAACCATGAGTGATAACACTGCGGCCAACTTACTTCTGA
CAACGATCGGAGGACCGAAGGAGCTAACCGCTTTTTTGCACAACATGGGGGATCATGTAACTCGCCTTGA
TCGTTGGGAACCGGAGCTGAATGAAGCCATACCAAACGACGAGCGTGACACCACGATGCCTGTAGCAATG
GCAACAACGTTGCGCAAACTATTAACTGGCGAACTACTTACTCTAGCTTCCCGGCAACAATTAATAGACT
GGATGGAGGCGGATAAAGTTGCAGGACCACTTCTGCGCTCGGCCCTTCCGGCTGGCTGGTTTATTGCTGA
TAAATCTGGAGCCGGTGAGCGTGGGTCTCGCGGTATCATTGCAGCACTGGGGCCAGATGGTAAGCCCTCC
CGTATCGTAGTTATCTACACGACGGGGAGTCAGGCAACTATGGATGAACGAAATAGACAGATCGCTGAGA
TAGGTGCCTCACTGATTAAGCATTGGTAACTGTCAGACCAAGTTTACTCATATATACTTTAGATTGATT
[38 nt withheld, positions 7140-7177]
A
[37 nt withheld, positions 7179-7215]
ATTTTGTTAAAATTCGCGTTAAATTTTTGTTAAATCAGCTCATTTTTTAACCAATAGGCCGAAATCGGCA
AAATCCCTTATAAATCAAAAGAATAGCCCGAGATAGGGT
[37 nt withheld, positions 7325-7361]
AAAGAACGTGGACTCCAACGTCAAAGG
[141 nt withheld, positions 7389-7529]
G
[125 nt withheld, positions 7531-7655]
AAAGGATCTAGGTGAAGATCCTTTTTGATAATCTCATGACCAAAATCCCTTAACGTGAGTTTTCGTTCCA
CTGAGCGTCAGACCCCGTAGAAAAGATCAAAGGATCTTCTTGAGATCCTTTTTTTCTGCGCGTAATCTGC
TGCTTGCAAACAAAAAAACCACCGCTACCAGCGGTGGTTTGTTTGCCGGATCAAGAGCTACCAACTCTTT
TTCCGAAGGTAACTGGCTTCAGCAGAGCGCAGATACCAAATACTGTCCTTCTAGTGTAGCCGTAGTTAGG
CCACCACTTCAAGAACTCTGTAGCACCGCCTACATACCTCGCTCTGCTAATCCTGTTACCAGTGGCTGCT
GCCAGTGGCGATAAGTCGTGTCTTACCGGGTTGGACTCAAGACGATAGTTACCGGATAAGGCGCAGCGGT
CGGGCTGAACGGGGGGTTCGTGCACACAGCCCAGCTTGGAGCGAACGACCTACACCGAACTGAGATACCT
ACAGCGTGAGCTATGAGAAAGCGCCACGCTTCCCGAAGGGAGAAAGGCGGACAGGTATCCGGTAAGCGGC
AGGGTCGGAACAGGAGAGCGCACGAGGGAGCTTCCAGGGGGAAACGCCTGGTATCTTTATAGTCCTGTCG
GGTTTCGCCACCTCTGACTTGAGCGTCGATTTTTGTGATGCTCGTCAGGGGGGCGGAGCCTATGGAAAAA
CGCCAGCAACGCGGCCTTTTTACGGTTCCTGGCCTTTTGCTGGCCTTTTGCTCACATGTTCTTTCCTGCG
TTATCCCCTGATTCTGTGGATAACCGTATTACCGCCTTTGAGTGAGCTGATACCGCTCGCCGCAGCCGAA
CGACCGAGCGCAGCGAGTCAGTGAGCGAGGAAGCGGAAGAGCGCCTGATGCGGTATTTTCTCCTTACGCA
TCTGTGCGGTATTTCACACCGCATATGGTGCACTCTCAGTACAATCTGCTCTGATGCCGCATAGTTAAGC
CAGTATACACTCCGCTATCGCTACGTGACTGGGTCATGGCTGCGCCCCGACACCCGCCAACACCCGCTGA
CGCGCCCTGACGGGCTTGTCTGCTCCCGGCATCCGCTTACAGACAAGCTGTGACCGTCTCCGGGAGCTGC
ATGTGTCAGAGGTTTTCACCGTCATCACCGAAACGCGCGAGGCAGCTGCGGTAAAGCTCATCAGCGTGGT
CGTGCAGCGATTCACAGATGTCTGCCTGTTCATCCGCGTCCAGCTCGTTGAGTTTCTCCAGAAGCGTTAA
TGTCTGGCTTCTGATAAAGCGGGCCATGTTAAGGGCGGTTTTTTCCTGTTTGGTCACTGATGCCTCCGTG
TAATGGGGATTTCTGTTCATGGGGGTAATGATACCGATGAAACGAGAGAGGATGCTCACGATACGGGTTA
CTGATGATGAACATGCCCGGTTACTGGAACGTTGTGAGGGTAAACAACTGGCGGTATGGATGCGGCGGGA
CCAGAGAAAAATCACTCAGGGTCAATGCCAGCGCTTCGTTAATACAGATGTAGGTGTTCCACAGGGTAGC
CAGCAGCATCCTGCGATGCAGATCCGGAACATAATGGTGCAGGGCGCTGACTTCCGCGTTTCCAGACTTT
ACGAAACACGGAAACCGAAGACCATTCATGTTGTTGCTCAGGTCGCAGACGTTTTGCAGCAGCAGTCGCT
TCACGTTCGCTCGCGTATCGGTGATTCATTCTGCTAACCAGTAAGGCAACCCCGCCAGCCTAGCCGGGTC
CTCAACGACAGGAGCACGATCATGCGCACCCGTGGCCAGGACCCAACGCTGCCCGAAATT
